LOCUS       Exported 6880 bp ds-DNA circular SYN 12-MAY-2021
DEFINITION  Bacterial expression of Sars-CoV2 Nsp16 protein with His-tag and
            GST-tag.
ACCESSION   .
VERSION     .
KEYWORDS    pETM33_Nsp16
SOURCE      synthetic DNA construct
  ORGANISM  synthetic DNA construct
REFERENCE   1 (bases 1 to 6880)
  TITLE     Ivarsson lab SARS-CoV-2 plasmids
REFERENCE   2 (bases 1 to 6880)
  AUTHORS   .
  TITLE     Direct Submission
  JOURNAL   Exported May 12, 2021 from SnapGene Server 1.1.58
            http://www.snapgene.com
FEATURES             Location/Qualifiers
     source          1..6880
                     /organism="synthetic DNA construct"
                     /mol_type="other DNA"
     rep_origin      1..589
                     /direction=RIGHT
                     /label=ori
                     /note="high-copy-number ColE1/pMB1/pBR322/pUC origin of
                     replication"
     primer_bind     490..509
                     /label=pBR322ori-F
                     /note="pBR322 origin, forward primer"
     primer_bind     743..760
                     /label=L4440
                     /note="L4440 vector, forward primer"
     misc_feature    775..914
                     /label=bom
                     /note="basis of mobility region from pBR322"
     primer_bind     complement(840..859)
                     /label=pRS-marker
                     /note="pRS vectors, use to sequence yeast selectable
                     marker"
     primer_bind     1000..1022
                     /label=pGEX 3'
                     /note="pGEX vectors, reverse primer"
     CDS             complement(1016..1207)
                     /codon_start=1
                     /gene="rop"
                     /product="Rop protein, which maintains plasmids at low copy
                     number"
                     /label=rop
                     /translation="MTKQEKTALNMARFIRSQTLTLLEKLNELDADEQADICESLHDHA
                     DELYRSCLARFGDDGENL"
     CDS             complement(2016..3098)
                     /codon_start=1
                     /gene="lacI"
                     /product="lac repressor"
                     /label=lacI
                     /note="The lac repressor binds to the lac operator to
                     inhibit transcription in E. coli. This inhibition can be
                     relieved by adding lactose or
                     isopropyl-beta-D-thiogalactopyranoside (IPTG)."
                     /translation="MKPVTLYDVAEYAGVSYQTVSRVVNQASHVSAKTREKVEAAMAEL
                     NYIPNRVAQQLAGKQSLLIGVATSSLALHAPSQIVAAIKSRADQLGASVVVSMVERSGV
                     EACKAAVHNLLAQRVSGLIINYPLDDQDAIAVEAACTNVPALFLDVSDQTPINSIIFSH
                     EDGTRLGVEHLVALGHQQIALLAGPLSSVSARLRLAGWHKYLTRNQIQPIAEREGDWSA
                     MSGFQQTMQMLNEGIVPTAMLVANDQMALGAMRAITESGLRVGADISVVGYDDTEDSSC
                     YIPPLTTIKQDFRLLGQTSVDRLLQLSQGQAVKGNQLLPVSLVKRKTTLAPNTQTASPR
                     ALADSLMQLARQVSRLESGQ"
     primer_bind     3060..3079
                     /label=LacI-R
                     /note="LacI, reverse primer"
     promoter        complement(3099..3176)
                     /gene="lacI"
                     /label=lacI promoter
     primer_bind     3382..3401
                     /label=pBRrevBam
                     /note="pBR322 vectors, tet region, downstream of BamHI,
                     reverse primer"
     primer_bind     3485..3504
                     /label=T7
                     /note="T7 promoter, forward primer"
     promoter        3485..3503
                     /label=T7 promoter
                     /note="promoter for bacteriophage T7 RNA polymerase"
     protein_bind    3504..3528
                     /label=lac operator
                     /bound_moiety="lac repressor encoded by lacI"
                     /note="The lac repressor binds to the lac operator to
                     inhibit transcription in E. coli. This inhibition can be
                     relieved by adding lactose or
                     isopropyl-beta-D-thiogalactopyranoside (IPTG)."
     RBS             3543..3565
                     /note="efficient ribosome binding site from bacteriophage
                     T7 gene 10 (Olins and Rangwala, 1989)"
     CDS             3578..3595
                     /codon_start=1
                     /product="6xHis affinity tag"
                     /label=6xHis
                     /translation="HHHHHH"
     CDS             3614..4267
                     /codon_start=1
                     /product="glutathione S-transferase from Schistosoma
                     japonicum"
                     /label=GST
                     /translation="MSPILGYWKIKGLVQPTRLLLEYLEEKYEEHLYERDEGDKWRNKK
                     FELGLEFPNLPYYIDGDVKLTQSMAIIRYIADKHNMLGGCPKERAEISMLEGAVLDIRY
                     GVSRIAYSKDFETLKVDFLSKLPEMLKMFEDRLCHKTYLNGDHVTHPDFMLYDALDVVL
                     YMDPMCLDAFPKLVCFKKRIEAIPQIDKYLKSSKYIAWPLQGWQATFGGGDHPPK"
     primer_bind     4225..4247
                     /label=pGEX 5'
                     /note="pGEX vectors, Glutathione-S-transferase, forward
                     primer"
     CDS             4274..4297
                     /codon_start=1
                     /product="recognition and cleavage site for human
                     rhinovirus 3C and PreScission proteases"
                     /label=HRV 3C site
                     /translation="LEVLFQGP"
     CDS             5229..5246
                     /codon_start=1
                     /product="6xHis affinity tag"
                     /label=6xHis
                     /translation="HHHHHH"
     primer_bind     complement(5299..5317)
                     /label=T7 Term
                     /note="T7 terminator, reverse primer"
     terminator      5313..5360
                     /label=T7 terminator
                     /note="transcription terminator for bacteriophage T7 RNA
                     polymerase"
     rep_origin      5397..5852
                     /direction=RIGHT
                     /label=f1 ori
                     /note="f1 bacteriophage origin of replication; arrow
                     indicates direction of (+) strand synthesis"
     primer_bind     complement(5484..5503)
                     /label=F1ori-R
                     /note="F1 origin, reverse primer"
     primer_bind     5694..5715
                     /label=F1ori-F
                     /note="F1 origin, forward primer"
     CDS             complement(5944..6759)
                     /codon_start=1
                     /gene="aph(3')-Ia"
                     /product="aminoglycoside phosphotransferase"
                     /label=KanR
                     /note="confers resistance to kanamycin in bacteria or G418
                     (Geneticin(R)) in eukaryotes"
                     /translation="MSHIQRETSCSRPRLNSNMDADLYGYKWARDNVGQSGATIYRLYG
                     KPDAPELFLKHGKGSVANDVTDEMVRLNWLTEFMPLPTIKHFIRTPDDAWLLTTAIPGK
                     TAFQVLEEYPDSGENIVDALAVFLRRLHSIPVCNCPFNSDRVFRLAQAQSRMNNGLVDA
                     SDFDDERNGWPVEQVWKEMHKLLPFSPDSVVTHGDFSLDNLIFDEGKLIGCIDVGRVGI
                     ADRYQDLAILWNCLGEFSPSLQKRLFQKYGIDNPDMNKLQFHLMLDEFF"
     primer_bind     6667..6686
                     /label=Kan-R
                     /note="Kanamycin resistance gene, reverse primer"
     primer_bind     6751..6770
                     /label=pENTR-R
                     /note="pENTR vectors, reverse primer"
ORIGIN
        1 ttgagatcct ttttttctgc gcgtaatctg ctgcttgcaa acaaaaaaac caccgctacc
       61 agcggtggtt tgtttgccgg atcaagagct accaactctt tttccgaagg taactggctt
      121 cagcagagcg cagataccaa atactgtcct tctagtgtag ccgtagttag gccaccactt
      181 caagaactct gtagcaccgc ctacatacct cgctctgcta atcctgttac cagtggctgc
      241 tgccagtggc gataagtcgt gtcttaccgg gttggactca agacgatagt taccggataa
      301 ggcgcagcgg tcgggctgaa cggggggttc gtgcacacag cccagcttgg agcgaacgac
      361 ctacaccgaa ctgagatacc tacagcgtga gctatgagaa agcgccacgc ttcccgaagg
      421 gagaaaggcg gacaggtatc cggtaagcgg cagggtcgga acaggagagc gcacgaggga
      481 gcttccaggg ggaaacgcct ggtatcttta tagtcctgtc gggtttcgcc acctctgact
      541 tgagcgtcga tttttgtgat gctcgtcagg ggggcggagc ctatggaaaa acgccagcaa
      601 cgcggccttt ttacggttcc tggccttttg ctggcctttt gctcacatgt tctttcctgc
      661 gttatcccct gattctgtgg ataaccgtat taccgccttt gagtgagctg ataccgctcg
      721 ccgcagccga acgaccgagc gcagcgagtc agtgagcgag gaagcggaag agcgcctgat
      781 gcggtatttt ctccttacgc atctgtgcgg tatttcacac cgcaatggtg cactctcagt
      841 acaatctgct ctgatgccgc atagttaagc cagtatacac tccgctatcg ctacgtgact
      901 gggtcatggc tgcgccccga cacccgccaa cacccgctga cgcgccctga cgggcttgtc
      961 tgctcccggc atccgcttac agacaagctg tgaccgtctc cgggagctgc atgtgtcaga
     1021 ggttttcacc gtcatcaccg aaacgcgcga ggcagctgcg gtaaagctca tcagcgtggt
     1081 cgtgaagcga ttcacagatg tctgcctgtt catccgcgtc cagctcgttg agtttctcca
     1141 gaagcgttaa tgtctggctt ctgataaagc gggccatgtt aagggcggtt ttttcctgtt
     1201 tggtcactga tgcctccgtg taagggggat ttctgttcat gggggtaatg ataccgatga
     1261 aacgagagag gatgctcacg atacgggtta ctgatgatga acatgcccgg ttactggaac
     1321 gttgtgaggg taaacaactg gcggtatgga tgcggcggga ccagagaaaa atcactcagg
     1381 gtcaatgcca gcgcttcgtt aatacagatg taggtgttcc acagggtagc cagcagcatc
     1441 ctgcgatgca gatccggaac ataatggtgc agggcgctga cttccgcgtt tccagacttt
     1501 acgaaacacg gaaaccgaag accattcatg ttgttgctca ggtcgcagac gttttgcagc
     1561 agcagtcgct tcacgttcgc tcgcgtatcg gtgattcatt ctgctaacca gtaaggcaac
     1621 cccgccagcc tagccgggtc ctcaacgaca ggagcacgat catgcgcacc cgtggggccg
     1681 ccatgccggc gataatggcc tgcttctcgc cgaaacgttt ggtggcggga ccagtgacga
     1741 aggcttgagc gagggcgtgc aagattccga ataccgcaag cgacaggccg atcatcgtcg
     1801 cgctccagcg aaagcggtcc tcgccgaaaa tgacccagag cgctgccggc acctgtccta
     1861 cgagttgcat gataaagaag acagtcataa gtgcggcgac gatagtcatg ccccgcgccc
     1921 accggaagga gctgactggg ttgaaggctc tcaagggcat cggtcgagat cccggtgcct
     1981 aatgagtgag ctaacttaca ttaattgcgt tgcgctcact gcccgctttc cagtcgggaa
     2041 acctgtcgtg ccagctgcat taatgaatcg gccaacgcgc ggggagaggc ggtttgcgta
     2101 ttgggcgcca gggtggtttt tcttttcacc agtgagacgg gcaacagctg attgcccttc
     2161 accgcctggc cctgagagag ttgcagcaag cggtccacgc tggtttgccc cagcaggcga
     2221 aaatcctgtt tgatggtggt taacggcggg atataacatg agctgtcttc ggtatcgtcg
     2281 tatcccacta ccgagatatc cgcaccaacg cgcagcccgg actcggtaat ggcgcgcatt
     2341 gcgcccagcg ccatctgatc gttggcaacc agcatcgcag tgggaacgat gccctcattc
     2401 agcatttgca tggtttgttg aaaaccggac atggcactcc agtcgccttc ccgttccgct
     2461 atcggctgaa tttgattgcg agtgagatat ttatgccagc cagccagacg cagacgcgcc
     2521 gagacagaac ttaatgggcc cgctaacagc gcgatttgct ggtgacccaa tgcgaccaga
     2581 tgctccacgc ccagtcgcgt accgtcttca tgggagaaaa taatactgtt gatgggtgtc
     2641 tggtcagaga catcaagaaa taacgccgga acattagtgc aggcagcttc cacagcaatg
     2701 gcatcctggt catccagcgg atagttaatg atcagcccac tgacgcgttg cgcgagaaga
     2761 ttgtgcaccg ccgctttaca ggcttcgacg ccgcttcgtt ctaccatcga caccaccacg
     2821 ctggcaccca gttgatcggc gcgagattta atcgccgcga caatttgcga cggcgcgtgc
     2881 agggccagac tggaggtggc aacgccaatc agcaacgact gtttgcccgc cagttgttgt
     2941 gccacgcggt tgggaatgta attcagctcc gccatcgccg cttccacttt ttcccgcgtt
     3001 ttcgcagaaa cgtggctggc ctggttcacc acgcgggaaa cggtctgata agagacaccg
     3061 gcatactctg cgacatcgta taacgttact ggtttcacat tcaccaccct gaattgactc
     3121 tcttccgggc gctatcatgc cataccgcga aaggttttgc gccattcgat ggtgtccggg
     3181 atctcgacgc tctcccttat gcgactcctg cattaggaag cagcccagta gtaggttgag
     3241 gccgttgagc accgccgccg caaggaatgg tgcatgcaag gagatggcgc ccaacagtcc
     3301 cccggccacg gggcctgcca ccatacccac gccgaaacaa gcgctcatga gcccgaagtg
     3361 gcgagcccga tcttccccat cggtgatgtc ggcgatatag gcgccagcaa ccgcacctgt
     3421 ggcgccggtg atgccggcca cgatgcgtcc ggcgtagagg atcgagatct cgatcccgcg
     3481 aaattaatac gactcactat aggggaattg tgagcggata acaattcccc tctagaaata
     3541 attttgttta actttaagaa ggagatatac catgaaacat caccatcacc atcacaacac
     3601 tagtagcaat tccatgtccc ctatactagg ttattggaaa attaagggcc ttgtgcaacc
     3661 cactcgactt cttttggaat atcttgaaga aaaatatgaa gagcatttgt atgagcgcga
     3721 tgaaggtgat aaatggcgaa acaaaaagtt tgaattgggt ttggagtttc ccaatcttcc
     3781 ttattatatt gatggtgatg ttaaattaac acagtctatg gccatcatac gttatatagc
     3841 tgacaagcac aacatgttgg gtggttgtcc aaaagagcgt gcagagattt caatgcttga
     3901 aggagcggtt ttggatatta gatacggtgt ttcgagaatt gcatatagta aagactttga
     3961 aactctcaaa gttgattttc ttagcaagct acctgaaatg ctgaaaatgt tcgaagatcg
     4021 tttatgtcat aaaacatatt taaatggtga tcatgtaacc catcctgact tcatgttgta
     4081 tgacgctctt gatgttgttt tatacatgga cccaatgtgc ctggatgcgt tcccaaaatt
     4141 agtttgtttt aaaaaacgta ttgaagctat cccacaaatt gataagtact tgaaatccag
     4201 caagtatata gcatggcctt tgcagggctg gcaagccacg tttggtggtg gcgaccatcc
     4261 tccaaaatcg gatctggaag ttctgttcca ggggcccatg gacggtctgc agagcagcca
     4321 agcgtggcag ccgggcgtgg cgatgccgaa cctgtacaag atgcaacgta tgctgctgga
     4381 gaaatgcgac ctgcagaact atggtgatag cgcgaccctg ccgaagggca tcatgatgaa
     4441 cgttgcgaaa tacacccaac tgtgccagta tctgaacacc ctgaccctgg cggtgccgta
     4501 caacatgcgt gttattcact tcggtgcggg cagcgacaag ggtgtggcgc cgggcaccgc
     4561 ggttctgcgt caatggctgc cgaccggcac cctgctggtt gacagcgatc tgaacgattt
     4621 tgttagcgac gcggatagca ccctgattgg tgactgcgcg accgtgcaca ccgcgaacaa
     4681 atgggatctg atcattagcg acatgtacga tccgaagacc aaaaacgtta ccaaggagaa
     4741 cgacagcaaa gaaggtttct ttacctatat ctgcggcttc attcagcaaa agctggcgct
     4801 gggtggcagc gtggcgatca aaattaccga acacagctgg aacgcggatc tgtacaagct
     4861 gatgggtcac ttcgcgtggt ggaccgcgtt tgtgaccaac gttaacgcga gcagcagcga
     4921 ggcgttcctg atcggttgca actatctggg caaaccgcgt gaacaaattg acggctacgt
     4981 gatgcacgcg aactatatct tttggcgtaa caccaacccg attcagctga gcagctatag
     5041 cctgttcgac atgagcaagt ttccgctgaa actgcgtggc accgcggtta tgagcctgaa
     5101 agagggtcag atcaacgata tgattctgag cctgctgagc aaaggtcgtc tgatcattcg
     5161 tgaaaacaac cgtgtggtta tcagctaaga attcgagctc cgtcgacaag cttgcggccg
     5221 cactcgagca ccaccaccac caccactgag atccggctgc taacaaagcc cgaaaggaag
     5281 ctgagttggc tgctgccacc gctgagcaat aactagcata accccttggg gcctctaaac
     5341 gggtcttgag gggttttttg ctgaaaggag gaactatatc cggattggcg aatgggnnnn
     5401 nnnnnnnnnn nnnnnnnnnn nnnnnnnnnn nnnnnnnnnn nnnnnnnnnn nnnnnnnnnn
     5461 nnnnnnnnnn nnnnnnnnnn nnnnnnnnnn nnnnnnnnnn nnnnnnnnnn nnnnnnnnnn
     5521 cnnnnnnnnn nnnnnnnnnn nnnnnnnnnn nnnnnnnnnn nnnnnnnnnn nnnnnnnnnn
     5581 nnnnnnnnnn nnnnnnnnnn nnnnnnnnnn nnannnnnnn nnnnnnnnnn nnnnnnnnnn
     5641 nnnnnnnnnn nnnnnnnnnn nncctttgac gttggagtcc acgttcttta atagtggact
     5701 cttgttccaa actggaacaa cactcaaccc tatctcggtc tattcttttg atttataagg
     5761 gattttgccg atttcggcct attggttaaa aaatgagctg atttaacaaa aatttaacgc
     5821 gaattttaac aaaatattaa cgcttacaat ttaggtggca cttttcgggg aaatgtgcgc
     5881 ggaaccccta tttgtttatt tttctaaata cattcaaata tgtatccgct catgaattaa
     5941 ttcttagaaa aactcatcga gcatcaaatg aaactgcaat ttattcatat caggattatc
     6001 aataccatat ttttgaaaaa gccgtttctg taatgaagga gaaaactcac cgaggcagtt
     6061 ccataggatg gcaagatcct ggtatcggtc tgcgattccg actcgtccaa catcaataca
     6121 acctattaat ttcccctcgt caaaaataag gttatcaagt gagaaatcac catgagtgac
     6181 gactgaatcc ggtgagaatg gcaaaagttt atgcatttct ttccagactt gttcaacagg
     6241 ccagccatta cgctcgtcat caaaatcact cgcatcaacc aaaccgttat tcattcgtga
     6301 ttgcgcctga gcgagacgaa atacgcgatc gctgttaaaa ggacaattac aaacaggaat
     6361 cgaatgcaac cggcgcagga acactgccag cgcatcaaca atattttcac ctgaatcagg
     6421 atattcttct aatacctgga atgctgtttt cccggggatc gcagtggtga gtaaccatgc
     6481 atcatcagga gtacggataa aatgcttgat ggtcggaaga ggcataaatt ccgtcagcca
     6541 gtttagtctg accatctcat ctgtaacatc attggcaacg ctacctttgc catgtttcag
     6601 aaacaactct ggcgcatcgg gcttcccata caatcgatag attgtcgcac ctgattgccc
     6661 gacattatcg cgagcccatt tatacccata taaatcagca tccatgttgg aatttaatcg
     6721 cggcctagag caagacgttt cccgttgaat atggctcata acaccccttg tattactgtt
     6781 tatgtaagca gacagtttta ttgttcatga ccaaaatccc ttaacgtgag ttttcgttcc
     6841 actgagcgtc agaccccgta gaaaagatca aaggatcttc
//
