[The description below was written by a language model from this plasmid's Addgene catalogue record and the feature table of its GenBank file.]
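Description:
pETM33_Nsp16 is a 6,880 bp bacterial expression plasmid built on the pET-derived pETM33 backbone for producing SARS-CoV-2 Nsp16 in E. coli as a His- and GST-tagged fusion protein. It replicates from a ColE1/pMB1-type origin accompanied by the pBR322 bom region and the rop gene. The catalogue lists it as high copy, although Rop normally moderates copy number. Selection is by kanamycin through the aph(3')-Ia resistance gene, and an f1 origin is also present, which allows single-stranded DNA production.

The expression cassette is driven by a T7 promoter immediately followed by a lac operator, with a plasmid-borne lacI gene under its own promoter supplying repressor. Transcription therefore depends on T7 RNA polymerase, as provided by DE3 lysogen strains such as BL21(DE3), and is induced by IPTG. A T7 gene 10 ribosome binding site precedes an open reading frame encoding an N-terminal 6xHis tag, Schistosoma japonicum glutathione S-transferase and an HRV 3C (PreScission) protease site, so the tags can be cleaved off after affinity purification. The Nsp16 coding sequence is synthetic and codon-optimised for E. coli, corresponds to part of the viral ORF1ab polyprotein, and was inserted between NcoI and EcoRI sites that were destroyed in cloning. It is not annotated in the feature table but falls in the gap downstream of the 3C site. A second 6xHis sequence from the backbone is annotated before the T7 terminator; the record does not say whether it is translated as part of the fusion. The plasmid comes from a collection of SARS-CoV-2 protein constructs used to map interactions between viral protein domains and human peptide motifs.
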