Addgene plasmid #156482: pETM33_Nsp16
Purpose: Bacterial expression of Sars-CoV2 Nsp16 protein with His-tag and GST-tag
Depositing lab: Ylva Ivarsson. Depositing organization: Uppsala University. Publication: Identification of motif-based interactions between SARS-CoV-2 protein domains and human peptide ligands pinpoint antiviral targets. Mihalic F, Benz C, Kassa E, Lindqvist R, Simonetti L, Inturi R, Aronsson H, Andersson E, Chi CN, Davey NE, Overby AK, Jemth P, Ivarsson Y. Nat Commun. 2023 Sep 13;14(1):5636. doi: 10.1038/s41467-023-41312-8. PubMed 37704626.
Backbone
  Vector backbone: pETM33
  Backbone size w/o insert (bp): 6017
  Vector type: Bacterial Expression
Growth in bacteria
  Bacterial resistance: Kanamycin, 50 μg/mL
  Growth temperature: 37°C
  Growth strain: DH5alpha
  Growth instructions: Growth in BL21 DE3 gold 37˚C after induction with 1mM 16hours 18˚C
  Copy number: High Copy
Gene/Insert
  Gene/Insert name: Nsp16
  Species: Synthetic; Severe acute respiratory syndrome coronavirus 2
  Mutation: Gene insert is codon optimized for Ecoli.
  Entrez Gene: ORF1ab (a.k.a. GU280_gp01)
  Promoter: T7/LacO
  Tag / fusion protein: His-GST (N terminal on backbone)
  Cloning method: Restriction Enzyme; 5′ cloning site Nco1 (destroyed during cloning); 3′ cloning site EcoR1 (destroyed during cloning)
  Sequencing primers: 5′ CGGATCTGGAAGTTCTGTTCC; 3′ GAGTGCGGCCGCAAGCTTG
Terms and licenses: Academic/Nonprofit Terms; Industry Terms: Not Available to Industry
Depositor comments: insert amino acid sequence: lqssqawqpgvampnlykmqrmllekcdlqnygdsatlpkgimmnvakytqlcqylntltlavpynmrvihfgagsdkgvapgtavlrqwlptgtllvdsdlndfvsdadstligdcatvhtankwdliisdmydpktknvtkendskegfftyicgfiqqklalggsvaikitehswnadlyklmghfawwtafvtnvnassseafligcnylgkpreqidgyvmhanyifwrntnpiqlssyslfdmskfplklrgtavmslkegqindmilsllskgrliirennrvvis
How to cite: pETM33_Nsp16 was a gift from Ylva Ivarsson (Addgene plasmid # 156482 ; http://n2t.net/addgene:156482 ; RRID:Addgene_156482)
